Addgene plasmid #73631: pET22-HT/spoR
Purpose: Produces Escherichia coli guanylate kinase (SpoR), N-terminal His6 tag
Depositing lab: T. J. Kappock & James Williamson. Depositing organization: Scripps California (The Scripps Research Institute). Publication: Pathway engineered enzymatic de novo purine nucleotide synthesis. Schultheisz HL, Szymczyna BR, Scott LG, Williamson JR. ACS Chem Biol. 2008 Aug 15;3(8):499-511. doi: 10.1021/cb800066p. PubMed 18707057.
Backbone
  Vector backbone: pET22b
  Modifications to backbone: This form of pET22b-HT adds a 19-residue sequence including a N-terminal His6 tag
  Vector type: Bacterial Expression
Growth in bacteria
  Bacterial resistance: Ampicillin, 100 μg/mL
  Growth temperature: 37°C
  Growth strain: DH5alpha
  Copy number: Unknown
Gene/Insert
  Gene/Insert name: guanylate kinase (alt names: gmk; spoR; b3648, JW3623)
  Species: Escherichia coli
  GenBank ID: AAC76672.1 WP_001295237.1
  Promoter: T7
  Tag / fusion protein: His6 (N terminal on backbone)
  Cloning method: Restriction Enzyme; 5′ cloning site BamHI (not destroyed); 3′ cloning site EcoRI (not destroyed)
  Sequencing primers: 5′ T7 promoter; 3′ T7 terminator
Terms and licenses: Academic/Nonprofit Terms; Industry Terms: Not Available to Industry
Depositor comments: Source was E. coli K-12 MRE6000
How to cite: pET22-HT/spoR was a gift from T. J. Kappock & James Williamson (Addgene plasmid # 73631 ; http://n2t.net/addgene:73631 ; RRID:Addgene_73631)
