[The description below was written by a language model from this plasmid's Addgene catalogue record and pLannotate feature annotations shown in this document.]
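Description:
pET22-HT/spoR is a bacterial expression plasmid built on a modified pET22b backbone (pET22b-HT) for producing Escherichia coli guanylate kinase, the product of gmk (also called spoR), with an N-terminal His6 tag. The coding sequence, sourced from an E. coli K-12 strain, was inserted between BamHI and EcoRI sites, both of which are retained. The 6,082-nt depositor sequence carries a ColE1/pMB1-type origin together with the rop gene and the bom region inherited from pBR322, an f1 phage origin, and the β-lactamase gene with its own promoter for ampicillin selection. Short tetracycline-resistance fragments in the annotation are pBR322 remnants rather than a functional marker. The record lists the copy number as unknown.

Expression is driven by a T7 promoter followed immediately by a lac operator and the T7 gene 10 ribosome binding site, with a T7 terminator downstream. The plasmid also encodes lacI under its native promoter. This is the standard pET arrangement: transcription requires a host supplying T7 RNA polymerase, is held off by lac repressor, and is induced with IPTG or lactose. According to the record, the backbone modification adds a 19-residue leader including the His6 tag. The feature table shows a His-tag fragment and a TEV protease recognition site directly upstream of gmk, suggesting the tag can be cleaved off after affinity purification. A further His-tag fragment annotated downstream of the insert is presumably the original pET22b C-terminal tag, but the record does not say whether it is translated.

The associated publication concerns pathway-engineered enzymatic de novo synthesis of purine nucleotides, consistent with using the plasmid to make purified recombinant guanylate kinase for in vitro nucleotide synthesis.
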