Features (pLannotate 1.2.2; 21 found; start..end, strand, type, name):
     26..73      -  terminator     T7 terminator: transcription terminator for bacteriophage T7 RNA polymerase
     81..130     -  CDS            SET1 (fragment): solubility-enhancement tag derived from T7 phage gene 10B
    140..157     -  CDS            9xHis (fragment): 9xHis affinity tag
    201..821     -  CDS            gmk: KGUA_ECOLI - Also known as spoR. Experimental evidence at protein level: Swiss-Prot protein existence level 1. Essential for recycling GMP and indirectly, cGMP. From Escherichia coli (strain K12).
    834..854     -  CDS            TEV site: tobacco etch virus (TEV) protease recognition and cleavage site
    859..877     -  CDS            capTEV™ (fragment): composite tag for in vivo biotinylation, TEV protease cleavage, and 6xHis tagging
    886..908     -  RBS            RBS: efficient ribosome binding site from bacteriophage T7 gene 10 (Olins and Rangwala, 1989)
    923..947     -  protein_bind   lac operator: The lac repressor binds to the lac operator to inhibit transcription in E. coli. This inhibition can be relieved by adding lactose or isopropyl-β-D-thiogalactopyranoside (IPTG). lac repressor encoded by lacI
    948..966     -  promoter       T7 promoter: promoter for bacteriophage T7 RNA polymerase
    988..1267    +  CDS            TcR (fragment): tetracycline efflux protein; tet; confers resistance to tetracycline
   1275..1352    +  promoter       lacI promoter: lacI
   1353..2435    +  CDS            lacI: lac repressor; lacI; The lac repressor binds to the lac operator to inhibit transcription in E. coli. This inhibition can be relieved by adding lactose or isopropyl-β-D-thiogalactopyranoside (IPTG).
   2448..2469    +  protein_bind   CAP binding site: CAP binding activates transcription in the presence of cAMP. E. coli catabolite activator protein
   2484..2775    +  CDS            TcR (fragment): tetracycline efflux protein; tet; confers resistance to tetracycline
   2847..3227    -  CDS            YPB1_ECOLX: Protein predicted: Swiss-Prot protein existence level 4. From Escherichia coli.
   3244..3435    +  CDS            rop: Rop protein, which maintains plasmids at low copy number; rop
   3537..3679    +  misc_feature   bom: basis of mobility region from pBR322
   3865..4453    -  rep_origin     ori: high-copy-number ColE1/pMB1/pBR322/pUC origin of replication
   4624..5484    -  CDS            AmpR: β-lactamase; bla; confers resistance to ampicillin, carbenicillin, and related antibiotics
   5485..5589    -  promoter       AmpR promoter: bla
   5616..6071    -  rep_origin     f1 ori (sequence partly withheld): f1 bacteriophage origin of replication; arrow indicates direction of (+) strand synthesis
>Addgene plasmid #73631 | pET22-HT/spoR | depositor full sequence | sequence record 138495 | pET22-HT/spoR sequence 6082 bps
ATCCGGATATAGTTCCTCCTTTCAGCAAAAAACCCCTCAAGACCCGTTTAGAGGCCCCAAGGGGTTATGC
TAGTTATTGCTCAGCGGTGGCAGCAGCCAACTCAGCTTCCTTTCGGGCTTTGTTAGCAGCCGGATCTCAG
TGGTGGTGGTGGTGGTGCTCGAGTGCGGCCGCAAGCTTGTCGACGGAGCTCGAATTCTCAGTCTGCCAAC
AATTTGCTGATTAAAGCGTCATGACGCTGCTTTTGGCGGCTCATGCGCAGACGTTCGGCGCGAATAATGG
TCTTCAAATCGGTCAACGCGGTATCGAAGTCATCATTCACAATCAGATAATCATATTCGGCGTAATGGCT
CATTTCTGCAACAGCTTGCGCCATACGCTTTGCAATGACCTCTTCGCTGTCCTGACCGCGACCGCGTAGA
CGGCGGTCCAGTTCAATTTTGGACGGCGGTAAAATAAAGATACTCCGCGCGTGCGGCATCTTCTGGCGAA
TTTGCTGCGCGCCCTGCCAGTCGATATCGAGAAAAACATCGACACCGGTCGCCAGTACTTGCTCAATGGC
CTCACGCGAAGTGCCATAGTAATTACCAAAAACTTCTGCGTGTTCGAGGAACGCATCTCTGCTAATCATT
TCTTTAAATTCATCATGATTAACAAAGAAATAATGTTCACCGTGGACTTCACCAGGACGCGGTTGGCGTG
TGGTGTGTGAAACAGAAACTTGGGTGTCATACAACGGTTGGGTTTTTAATAAAGCCTGAATCAGGCTGGA
TTTACCCGCGCCACTGGGGGCAGAAACAATATAAAGCGTGCCTTGAGCCATGGATCCGGATCCGCCCTGA
AAATACAGGTTTTCGCCGTGATGATGATGATGATGCATATGTATATCTCCTTCTTAAAGTTAAACAAAAT
TATTTCTAGAGGGGAATTGTTATCCGCTCACAATTCCCCTATAGTGAGTCGTATTAATTTCGCGGGATCG
AGATCTCGATCCTCTACGCCGGACGCATCGTGGCCGGCATCACCGGCGCCACAGGTGCGGTTGCTGGCGC
CTATATCGCCGACATCACCGATGGGGAAGATCGGGCTCGCCACTTCGGGCTCATGAGCGCTTGTTTCGGC
GTGGGTATGGTGGCAGGCCCCGTGGCCGGGGGACTGTTGGGCGCCATCTCCTTGCATGCACCATTCCTTG
CGGCGGCGGTGCTCAACGGCCTCAACCTACTACTGGGCTGCTTCCTAATGCAGGAGTCGCATAAGGGAGA
GCGTCGAGATCCCGGACACCATCGAATGGCGCAAAACCTTTCGCGGTATGGCATGATAGCGCCCGGAAGA
GAGTCAATTCAGGGTGGTGAATGTGAAACCAGTAACGTTATACGATGTCGCAGAGTATGCCGGTGTCTCT
TATCAGACCGTTTCCCGCGTGGTGAACCAGGCCAGCCACGTTTCTGCGAAAACGCGGGAAAAAGTGGAAG
CGGCGATGGCGGAGCTGAATTACATTCCCAACCGCGTGGCACAACAACTGGCGGGCAAACAGTCGTTGCT
GATTGGCGTTGCCACCTCCAGTCTGGCCCTGCACGCGCCGTCGCAAATTGTCGCGGCGATTAAATCTCGC
GCCGATCAACTGGGTGCCAGCGTGGTGGTGTCGATGGTAGAACGAAGCGGCGTCGAAGCCTGTAAAGCGG
CGGTGCACAATCTTCTCGCGCAACGCGTCAGTGGGCTGATCATTAACTATCCGCTGGATGACCAGGATGC
CATTGCTGTGGAAGCTGCCTGCACTAATGTTCCGGCGTTATTTCTTGATGTCTCTGACCAGACACCCATC
AACAGTATTATTTTCTCCCATGAAGACGGTACGCGACTGGGCGTGGAGCATCTGGTCGCATTGGGTCACC
AGCAAATCGCGCTGTTAGCGGGCCCATTAAGTTCTGTCTCGGCGCGTCTGCGTCTGGCTGGCTGGCATAA
ATATCTCACTCGCAATCAAATTCAGCCGATAGCGGAACGGGAAGGCGACTGGAGTGCCATGTCCGGTTTT
CAACAAACCATGCAAATGCTGAATGAGGGCATCGTTCCCACTGCGATGCTGGTTGCCAACGATCAGATGG
CGCTGGGCGCAATGCGCGCCATTACCGAGTCCGGGCTGCGCGTTGGTGCGGATATCTCGGTAGTGGGATA
CGACGATACCGAAGACAGCTCATGTTATATCCCGCCGTTAACCACCATCAAACAGGATTTTCGCCTGCTG
GGGCAAACCAGCGTGGACCGCTTGCTGCAACTCTCTCAGGGCCAGGCGGTGAAGGGCAATCAGCTGTTGC
CCGTCTCACTGGTGAAAAGAAAAACCACCCTGGCGCCCAATACGCAAACCGCCTCTCCCCGCGCGTTGGC
CGATTCATTAATGCAGCTGGCACGACAGGTTTCCCGACTGGAAAGCGGGCAGTGAGCGCAACGCAATTAA
TGTAAGTTAGCTCACTCATTAGGCACCGGGATCTCGACCGATGCCCTTGAGAGCCTTCAACCCAGTCAGC
TCCTTCCGGTGGGCGCGGGGCATGACTATCGTCGCCGCACTTATGACTGTCTTCTTTATCATGCAACTCG
TAGGACAGGTGCCGGCAGCGCTCTGGGTCATTTTCGGCGAGGACCGCTTTCGCTGGAGCGCGACGATGAT
CGGCCTGTCGCTTGCGGTATTCGGAATCTTGCACGCCCTCGCTCAAGCCTTCGTCACTGGTCCCGCCACC
AAACGTTTCGGCGAGAAGCAGGCCATTATCGCCGGCATGGCGGCCCCACGGGTGCGCATGATCGTGCTCC
TGTCGTTGAGGACCCGGCTAGGCTGGCGGGGTTGCCTTACTGGTTAGCAGAATGAATCACCGATACGCGA
GCGAACGTGAAGCGACTGCTGCTGCAAAACGTCTGCGACCTGAGCAACAACATGAATGGTCTTCGGTTTC
CGTGTTTCGTAAAGTCTGGAAACGCGGAAGTCAGCGCCCTGCACCATTATGTTCCGGATCTGCATCGCAG
GATGCTGCTGGCTACCCTGTGGAACACCTACATCTGTATTAACGAAGCGCTGGCATTGACCCTGAGTGAT
TTTTCTCTGGTCCCGCCGCATCCATACCGCCAGTTGTTTACCCTCACAACGTTCCAGTAACCGGGCATGT
TCATCATCAGTAACCCGTATCGTGAGCATCCTCTCTCGTTTCATCGGTATCATTACCCCCATGAACAGAA
ATCCCCCTTACACGGAGGCATCAGTGACCAAACAGGAAAAAACCGCCCTTAACATGGCCCGCTTTATCAG
AAGCCAGACATTAACGCTTCTGGAGAAACTCAACGAGCTGGACGCGGATGAACAGGCAGACATCTGTGAA
TCGCTTCACGACCACGCTGATGAGCTTTACCGCAGCTGCCTCGCGCGTTTCGGTGATGACGGTGAAAACC
TCTGACACATGCAGCTCCCGGAGACGGTCACAGCTTGTCTGTAAGCGGATGCCGGGAGCAGACAAGCCCG
TCAGGGCGCGTCAGCGGGTGTTGGCGGGTGTCGGGGCGCAGCCATGACCCAGTCACGTAGCGATAGCGGA
GTGTATACTGGCTTAACTATGCGGCATCAGAGCAGATTGTACTGAGAGTGCACCATATATGCGGTGTGAA
ATACCGCACAGATGCGTAAGGAGAAAATACCGCATCAGGCGCTCTTCCGCTTCCTCGCTCACTGACTCGC
TGCGCTCGGTCGTTCGGCTGCGGCGAGCGGTATCAGCTCACTCAAAGGCGGTAATACGGTTATCCACAGA
ATCAGGGGATAACGCAGGAAAGAACATGTGAGCAAAAGGCCAGCAAAAGGCCAGGAACCGTAAAAAGGCC
GCGTTGCTGGCGTTTTTCCATAGGCTCCGCCCCCCTGACGAGCATCACAAAAATCGACGCTCAAGTCAGA
GGTGGCGAAACCCGACAGGACTATAAAGATACCAGGCGTTTCCCCCTGGAAGCTCCCTCGTGCGCTCTCC
TGTTCCGACCCTGCCGCTTACCGGATACCTGTCCGCCTTTCTCCCTTCGGGAAGCGTGGCGCTTTCTCAT
AGCTCACGCTGTAGGTATCTCAGTTCGGTGTAGGTCGTTCGCTCCAAGCTGGGCTGTGTGCACGAACCCC
CCGTTCAGCCCGACCGCTGCGCCTTATCCGGTAACTATCGTCTTGAGTCCAACCCGGTAAGACACGACTT
ATCGCCACTGGCAGCAGCCACTGGTAACAGGATTAGCAGAGCGAGGTATGTAGGCGGTGCTACAGAGTTC
TTGAAGTGGTGGCCTAACTACGGCTACACTAGAAGGACAGTATTTGGTATCTGCGCTCTGCTGAAGCCAG
TTACCTTCGGAAAAAGAGTTGGTAGCTCTTGATCCGGCAAACAAACCACCGCTGGTAGCGGTGGTTTTTT
TGTTTGCAAGCAGCAGATTACGCGCAGAAAAAAAGGATCTCAAGAAGATCCTTTGATCTTTTCTACGGGG
TCTGACGCTCAGTGGAACGAAAACTCACGTTAAGGGATTTTGGTCATGAGATTATCAAAAAGGATCTTCA
CCTAGATCCTTTTAAATTAAAAATGAAGTTTTAAATCAATCTAAAGTATATATGAGTAAACTTGGTCTGA
CAGTTACCAATGCTTAATCAGTGAGGCACCTATCTCAGCGATCTGTCTATTTCGTTCATCCATAGTTGCC
TGACTCCCCGTCGTGTAGATAACTACGATACGGGAGGGCTTACCATCTGGCCCCAGTGCTGCAATGATAC
CGCGAGACCCACGCTCACCGGCTCCAGATTTATCAGCAATAAACCAGCCAGCCGGAAGGGCCGAGCGCAG
AAGTGGTCCTGCAACTTTATCCGCCTCCATCCAGTCTATTAATTGTTGCCGGGAAGCTAGAGTAAGTAGT
TCGCCAGTTAATAGTTTGCGCAACGTTGTTGCCATTGCTGCAGGCATCGTGGTGTCACGCTCGTCGTTTG
GTATGGCTTCATTCAGCTCCGGTTCCCAACGATCAAGGCGAGTTACATGATCCCCCATGTTGTGCAAAAA
AGCGGTTAGCTCCTTCGGTCCTCCGATCGTTGTCAGAAGTAAGTTGGCCGCAGTGTTATCACTCATGGTT
ATGGCAGCACTGCATAATTCTCTTACTGTCATGCCATCCGTAAGATGCTTTTCTGTGACTGGTGAGTACT
CAACCAAGTCATTCTGAGAATAGTGTATGCGGCGACCGAGTTGCTCTTGCCCGGCGTCAATACGGGATAA
TACCGCGCCACATAGCAGAACTTTAAAAGTGCTCATCATTGGAAAACGTTCTTCGGGGCGAAAACTCTCA
AGGATCTTACCGCTGTTGAGATCCAGTTCGATGTAACCCACTCGTGCACCCAACTGATCTTCAGCATCTT
TTACTTTCACCAGCGTTTCTGGGTGAGCAAAAACAGGAAGGCAAAATGCCGCAAAAAAGGGAATAAGGGC
GACACGGAAATGTTGAATACTCATACTCTTCCTTTTTCAATATTATTGAAGCATTTATCAGGGTTATTGT
CTCATGAGCGGATACATATTTGAATGTATTTAGAAAAATAAACAAATAGGGGTTCCGCGCACATTTCCCC
GAAAAGTGCCACCTGAAATTGTAAACGTTAATATTTTGTTAAAATTCGCGTTAAATTTTTGTTAAATCAG
CTCATTTTTTAACCAATAGGCCGAAATCGGCAAAATCCCTTATAAATCAAAAGAATAGACCGAGATAGGG
T
[37 nt withheld, positions 5742-5778]
AAAGAACGTGGACTCCAACGTCAAAGG
[49 nt withheld, positions 5806-5854]
T
[91 nt withheld, positions 5856-5946]
G
[124 nt withheld, positions 5948-6071]
CCCATTCGCCA
