>Addgene plasmid #73631 | pET22-HT/spoR | addgene partial sequence | sequence record 138211 | T7 5'-TAATACGACTCACTATAGGG-3'
AGGAGATATACATATGCATCATCATCATCATCACGGCGAAAACCTGTATTTTCAGGGCGGATCCGGATCC
ATGGCTCAAGGCACGCTTTATATTGTTTCTGCCCCCAGTGGCGCGGGTAAATCCAGCCTGATTCAGGCTT
TATTAAAAACCCAACCGTTGTATGACACCCAAGTTTCTGTTTCACACACCACACGCCAACCGCGTCCTGG
TGAAGTCCACGGTGAACATTATTTCTTTGTTAATCATGATGAATTTAAAGAAATGATTAGCAGAGATGCG
TTCCTCGAACACGCAGAAGTTTTTGGTAATTACTATGGCACTTCGCGTGAGGCCATTGAGCAAGTACTGG
CGACCGGTGTCGATGTTTTTCTCGATATCGACTGGCAGGGCGCGCAGCAAATTCGCCAGAAGATGCCGCA
CGCGCGGAGTATCTTTATTTTACCGCCGTCCAAAATTGAACTGGACCGCCGTCTACGCGGTCGCGGTCAG
GACAGCGAAGAGGTCATTGCAAAGCGTATGGCGCAAGCTGTTGCAGAAATGAGCCATTACGCCGAATATG
ATTATCTGATTGTGAATGATGACTTCGATACCGCGTTGACCGATTTGAAGACCATTATTCGCGCCGAACG
TCTGCGCATGAGCCGCCAAAAGCAGCGTCATGACGCTTTAATCAGCAAATTGTTGGCAGACTGAGAATTC
GAGCTCCGTCGACAAGCTTGCGGCCGCACTCGAGCACCACCACCACCACCACTG
