>Addgene plasmid #73631 | pET22-HT/spoR | addgene partial sequence | sequence record 138222 | T7term 5'-GCTAGTTATTGCTCAGCGG-3'
GCAGCCGGATCTCAGTGGTGGTGGTGGTGGTGCTCGAGTGCGGCCGCAAGCTTGTCGACGGAGCTCGAAT
TCTCAGTCTGCCAACAATTTGCTGATTAAAGCGTCATGACGCTGCTTTTGGCGGCTCATGCGCAGACGTT
CGGCGCGAATAATGGTCTTCAAATCGGTCAACGCGGTATCGAAGTCATCATTCACAATCAGATAATCATA
TTCGGCGTAATGGCTCATTTCTGCAACAGCTTGCGCCATACGCTTTGCAATGACCTCTTCGCTGTCCTGA
CCGCGACCGCGTAGACGGCGGTCCAGTTCAATTTTGGACGGCGGTAAAATAAAGATACTCCGCGCGTGCG
GCATCTTCTGGCGAATTTGCTGCGCGCCCTGCCAGTCGATATCGAGAAAAACATCGACACCGGTCGCCAG
TACTTGCTCAATGGCCTCACGCGAAGTGCCATAGTAATTACCAAAAACTTCTGCGTGTTCGAGGAACGCA
TCTCTGCTAATCATTTCTTTAAATTCATCATGATTAACAAAGAAATAATGTTCACCGTGGACTTCACCAG
GACGCGGTTGGCGTGTGGTGTGTGAAACAGAAACTTGGGTGTCATACAACGGTTGGGTTTTTAATAAAGC
CTGAATCAGGCTGGATTTACCCGCGCCACTGGGGGCAGAAACAATATAAAGCGTGCCTTGAGCCATGGAT
CCGGATCCGCCCTGAAAATACAGGTTTTCGCCGTGATGATGATGATGATGCATATGTATATCTCCTTCTT
AA
